Addgene plasmid #30285: pETCON-HB69/design_61
Depositing lab: David Baker. Depositing organization: University of Washington. Publication: Community-Wide Assessment of Protein-Interface Modeling Suggests Improvements to Design Methodology. Fleishman SJ, Whitehead TA, Strauch EM, Corn JE, Qin S, Zhou HX, Mitchell JC, Demerdash ON, Takeda-Shitaka M, Terashi G, Moal IH, Li X, Bates PA, Zacharias M, Park H, Ko JS, Lee H, Seok C, Bourquard T, Bernauer J, Poupon A, Aze J, Soner S, Ovali SK, Ozbek P, Tal NB, Haliloglu T, Hwang H, Vreven T, Pierce BG, Weng Z, Perez-Cano L, Pons C, Fernandez-Recio J, Jiang F, Yang F, Gong X, Cao L, Xu X, Liu B, Wang P, Li C, Wang C, Robert CH, Guharoy M, Liu S, Huang Y, Li L, Guo D, Chen Y, Xiao Y, London N, Itzhaki Z, Schueler-Furman O, Inbar Y, Patapov V, Cohen M, Schreiber G, Tsuchiya Y, Kanamori E, Standley DM, Nakamura H, Kinoshita K, Driggers CM, Hall RG, Morgan JL, Hsu VL, Zhan J, Yang Y, Zhou Y, Kastritis PL, Bonvin AM, Zhang W, Camacho CJ, Kilambi KP, Sircar A, Gray JJ, Ohue M, Uchikoga N, Matsuzaki Y, Ishida T, Akiyama Y, Khashan R, Bush S, Fouches D, Tropsha A, Esquivel-Rodriguez J, Kihara D, Stranges PB, Jacak R, Kuhlman B, Huang SY, Zou X, Wodak SJ, Janin J, Baker D. J Mol Biol. 2011 Sep 29. 10.1016/j.jmb.2011.09.031 PubMed 22001016.
Backbone
  Vector backbone: pETCON
  Backbone size w/o insert (bp): 5400
  Vector type: Yeast Expression
Growth in bacteria
  Bacterial resistance: Ampicillin, 100 μg/mL
  Growth temperature: 37°C
  Growth strain: DH5alpha
  Copy number: High Copy
Gene/Insert
  Gene/Insert name: SC1918/H1 HA designed binding protein HB69
  Species: Designed Sequence
  Insert size (bp): 495
  Cloning method: Restriction Enzyme; 5′ cloning site NdeI (not destroyed); 3′ cloning site XhoI (not destroyed)
  Sequencing primers: 5′ UP-GS
Resource information
  A portion of this plasmid was derived from a plasmid made by: Designed sequence
Terms and licenses: Academic/Nonprofit Terms; Industry Terms: Not Available to Industry
How to cite: pETCON-HB69/design_61 was a gift from David Baker (Addgene plasmid # 30285 ; http://n2t.net/addgene:30285 ; RRID:Addgene_30285)
