[The description below was written by a language model from this plasmid's Addgene catalogue record.]
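Description:
pETCON-HB69/design_61 is a yeast expression plasmid built on the pETCON backbone (about 5.4 kb without insert). It carries a 495 bp computationally designed open reading frame encoding HB69, also labelled design_61. This protein was engineered to bind the hemagglutinin (HA) of the SC1918/H1 influenza virus. The insert is a fully designed sequence rather than a gene from a natural organism. It was placed in the vector by restriction cloning between NdeI and XhoI sites, both of which remain intact, so the design can be excised or swapped for another variant. In bacteria the plasmid is maintained at high copy and selected with ampicillin.

The record gives no feature table. It therefore does not state the promoter driving expression, any fusion partners or epitope tags, the yeast origin of replication, or the yeast selection marker. pETCON is generally known as a yeast surface display vector, in which the cloned protein is fused to a cell wall anchoring partner so that binding to a labelled target can be measured on intact cells. That arrangement is not documented in the fields provided here and should be confirmed against the full sequence.

The associated publication is a community-wide assessment of protein-interface modelling aimed at improving design methodology. This suggests the construct is one of a series of designed HA binders that were tested experimentally and used as benchmark cases for computational interface prediction. It is suited to expressing the HB69 design in yeast to evaluate or compare its binding to H1 hemagglutinin.
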