>Addgene plasmid #30285 | pETCON-HB69/design_61 | depositor partial sequence | sequence record 13941 | Author sequence
CATATGCAACATTTGGTATTGATTGGTTTCATGGGTAGTGGTAAAAGTAGTTTGGCACAAGAATTGGGTT
TGGCATTGAAGTTAGAAGTATTGGATACAGACATGATTATATCCGAAAGAGTTGGTTTGAGTGTAAGAGA
AATCTTCGAAGAATTGGGTGAAGATAACTTCAGAATGTTCGAAAAGAATTTGATCGACGAATTGAAGACC
TTGAAGACTCCACATGTCATATCTACCGGTGGTGGTATCGTTATGCACGAAAATTTGAAGGGTTTGGGTA
CTACATTCTATTTGAACATGTTTTTCATCTCATTGATATTGAGATTGAACCAAAAGGAAAGAGAAAAGAG
ACCTTTGTTGAACAACTTAAAGCAAGCTTATGAATTGTTTTCTAAGAGATCAGCTTTATACAGAAAGAAC
GCATCTTTCATCATAAATGCCTCTGGTGGTTTGAACAACTCCTTAAAGCAAGTCTTACAATTCATCGCAC
TCGAG
