>Addgene plasmid #30285 | pETCON-HB69/design_61 | addgene partial sequence | sequence record 35458 | 30285 with GAL1
ATTCCCTACTTCATACATTTTCAATTAAGATGCAGTTACTTCGCTGTTTTTCAATATTTTCTGTTATTGC
TTCAGTTTTAGCACAGGAACTGACAACTATATGCGAGCAAATCCCCTCACCAACTTTAGAATCGACGCCG
TACTCTTTGTCAACGACTACTATTTTGGCCAACGGGAAGGCAATGCAAGGAGTTTTTGAATATTACAAAT
CAGTAACGTTTGTCAGTAATTGCGGTTCTCACCCCTCAACAACTAGCAAAGGCAGCCCCATAAACACACA
GTATGTTTTTAAGGACAATAGCTCGACGATTGAAGGTAGATACCCATACGACGTTCCAGACTACGCTCTG
CAGGCTAGTGGTGGAGGAGGCTCTGGTGGAGGCGGTAGCGGAGGCGGAGGGTCGGCTAGCCATATGCAAC
ATTTGGTATTGATTGGTTTCATGGGTAGTGGTAAAAGTAGTTTGGCACAAGAATTGGGTTTGGCATTGAA
GTTAGAAGTATTGGATACAGACATGATTATATCCGAAAGAGTTGGTTTGAGTGTAAGAGAAATCTTCGAA
GAATTGGGTGAAGATAACTTCAGAATGTTCGAAAAGAATTTGATCGACGAATTGAAGACCTTGAAGACTC
CACATGTCATATCTACCGGTGGTGGTATCGTTATGCACGAAAATTTGAAGGGTTTGGGTACTACATTCTA
TTTGAACATGTTTTTCATCTCATTGATATTGAGATTGAACCAAAAGGAAAGAGAAAAGAGACCTTTGTTG
AACAACTTAAAGCAAGCTTATGAATTGTTTTCTAAGAGATCAGCTTTATACAGAAAGAACGCATCTTTCA
TCATAAATGCCTCTGGTGGTTTGAACAACTCCTTAAAGCAAGTCTTACAATTCATCGCACTCGAG
